>Addgene plasmid #186086 | pIG-747pUC19-tNGFR-P2A-CD7 | addgene full sequence | sequence record 367514 | Addgene NGS Result
CCTGACCTTCGAGCTCGGTACCCGGGGACTCTGGTCTGCCCCGCCCCAGGCCTTGACCTCCTCCCTGTGG
AGATGCAGGGGCAGTGGGGGATACAGGGACGCCCTGCTCTCAGGGCAGCTCTCAGGGAGGCAGTGCTGGG
GAGGGGTAGGTGAGACCGCCCCTCCCACCGGGCCCACAGCACCACCCTGGTCTGAGGCACCGCCTCCAGG
AAGCCCTCTCTGAGCTCTGAGCGCCTGCGGTCTCCTGTGTGCTGCTCTCTGTGGGGTCCTGTAGACCCAG
AGAGGCTCAGCTGCACTCGCCCGGCTGCGAGAGCTGGGAGTGGCCACCATGGGTGCTGGTGCAACGGGGA
GGGCTATGGATGGACCAAGGCTCCTTCTTCTTTTGCTCTTGGGCGTTAGTCTGGGTGGAGCTAAAGAGGC
ATGCCCCACCGGACTTTACACACATTCCGGTGAGTGTTGCAAGGCCTGCAACCTGGGAGAAGGCGTCGCT
CAACCCTGCGGGGCGAATCAAACCGTATGCGAACCTTGCCTCGATTCTGTTACATTCTCCGATGTCGTCT
CTGCGACGGAACCCTGCAAGCCATGCACGGAATGTGTCGGGTTGCAAAGTATGTCAGCTCCTTGCGTTGA
AGCAGACGATGCGGTGTGTAGATGTGCCTATGGGTATTATCAAGACGAAACGACGGGACGGTGTGAAGCA
TGTCGAGTATGCGAGGCGGGCAGTGGCCTCGTCTTCTCTTGTCAGGACAAGCAAAACACTGTCTGTGAAG
AATGCCCTGATGGGACTTATAGTGATGAGGCGAATCACGTCGATCCATGTCTTCCCTGTACTGTCTGTGA
AGACACTGAGAGACAATTGCGAGAGTGTACGCGATGGGCCGACGCAGAGTGCGAGGAGATCCCAGGTCGA
TGGATAACCAGGTCAACCCCTCCTGAGGGATCTGATAGTACCGCGCCCTCCACCCAAGAACCCGAAGCTC
CACCTGAGCAAGACCTCATAGCGTCCACAGTAGCAGGAGTTGTCACAACCGTCATGGGAAGTTCACAACC
AGTAGTTACCAGGGGTACCACGGATAACCTCATTCCGGTGTACTGCAGCATTCTCGCCGCTGTGGTTGTC
GGACTTGTTGCATACATTGCCTTCAAACGCTGGAATAGCCGCGCCAAGCGCTCGGGTTCGGGTGCCACCA
ACTTCAGCCTGCTGAAGCAGGCCGGCGACGTGGAGGAGAACCCCGGCCCCGCCGGGCCTCCGAGACTGCT
CCTCCTGCCCCTGCTTCTGGCGCTGGCTCGCGGCCTGCCTGGGGCCCTGGCTGCCCAAGGTAAGAGCTTC
CCAGGCTCTCCATGGCCACAGCTCCAGAGCTCTCCCTGCCCCATGAGCTCAGAGCCCCCAGTCTGAGCCA
CAGCACAGCCCCCAGGAAGCGGGTGGGGTGCTGAGCGGCCTCCAGTGTCTGAGGACTCATTTAAGAGAAG
GAAAAAGGGTGGACCCCGGTGGGGAGTGGCCGGGGCTGTCCAGGCAGGGCCGCTGCTTTGGGAGGAAGAA
TCCTCTAGAGTCGACCTGCAGAGGCTAGGTGGAGGCTCAGTGATGATAAGTCTGCGATGGTGGATGCATG
TGTCATGGTCATAGCTGTTTCCTGTGTGAAATTGTTATCCGCTCAGAGGGCACAATCCTATTCCGCGCTA
TCCGACAATCTCCAAGACATTAGGTGGAGTTCAGTTCGGCGTATGGCATATGTCGCTGGAAAGAACATGT
GAGCAAAAGGCCAGCAAAAGGCCAGGAACCGTAAAAAGGCCGCGTTGCTGGCGTTTTTCCATAGGCTCCG
CCCCCCTGACGAGCATCACAAAAATCGACGCTCAAGTCAGAGGTGGCGAAACCCGACAGGACTATAAAGA
TACCAGGCGTTTCCCCCTGGAAGCTCCCTCGTGCGCTCTCCTGTTCCGACCCTGCCGCTTACCGGATACC
TGTCCGCCTTTCTCCCTTCGGGAAGCGTGGCGCTTTCTCATAGCTCACGCTGTAGGTATCTCAGTTCGGT
GTAGGTCGTTCGCTCCAAGCTGGGCTGTGTGCACGAACCCCCCGTTCAGCCCGACCGCTGCGCCTTATCC
GGTAACTATCGTCTTGAGTCCAACCCGGTAAGACACGACTTATCGCCACTGGCAGCAGCCACTGGTAACA
GGATTAGCAGAGCGAGGTATGTAGGCGGTGCTACAGAGTTCTTGAAGTGGTGGCCTAACTACGGCTACAC
TAGAAGAACAGTATTTGGTATCTGCGCTCTGCTGAAGCCAGTTACCTTCGGAAAAAGAGTTGGTAGCTCT
TGATCCGGCAAACAAACCACCGCTGGTAGCGGTGGTTTTTTTGTTTGCAAGCAGCAGATTACGCGCAGAA
AAAAAGGATCTCAAGAAGATCCTTTGATCTTTTCTACGGGGTCTGACGCTCTATTCAACAAAGCCGCCGT
CCCGTCAAGTCAGCGTAAATGGGTAGGGGGCTTCAAATCGTCCTCGTGATACCAATTCGGAGCCTGCTTT
TTTGTACAAACTTGTTGATAATGGCAATTCAAGGATCTTCACCTAGATCCTTTTAAATTAAAAATGAAGT
TTTAAATCAATCTAAAGTATATATGAGTAAACTTGGTCTGACAGTTACCAATGCTTAATCAGTGAGGCAC
CTATCTCAGCGATCTGTCTATTTCGTTCATCCATAGTTGCCTGACTCCCCGTCGTGTAGATAACTACGAT
ACGGGAGGGCTTACCATCTGGCCCCAGTGCTGCAATGATACCGCGAGAGCCACGCTCACCGGCTCCAGAT
TTATCAGCAATAAACCAGCCAGCCGGAAGGGCCGAGCGCAGAAGTGGTCCTGCAACTTTATCCGCCTCCA
TCCAGTCTATTAATTGTTGCCGGGAAGCTAGAGTAAGTAGTTCGCCAGTTAATAGTTTGCGCAACGTTGT
TGCCATTGCTACAGGCATCGTGGTGTCACGCTCGTCGTTTGGTATGGCTTCATTCAGCTCCGGTTCCCAA
CGATCAAGGCGAGTTACATGATCCCCCATGTTGTGCAAAAAAGCGGTTAGCTCCTTCGGTCCTCCGATCG
TTGTCAGAAGTAAGTTGGCCGCAGTGTTATCACTCATGGTTATGGCAGCACTGCATAATTCTCTTACTGT
CATGCCATCCGTAAGATGCTTTTCTGTGACTGGTGAGTACTCAACCAAGTCATTCTGAGAATAGTGTATG
CGGCGACCGAGTTGCTCTTGCCCGGCGTCAATACGGGATAATACCGCGCCACATAGCAGAACTTTAAAAG
TGCTCATCATTGGAAAACGTTCTTCGGGGCGAAAACTCTCAAGGATCTTACCGCTGTTGAGATCCAGTTC
GATGTAACCCACTCGTGCACCCAACTGATCTTCAGCATCTTTTACTTTCACCAGCGTTTCTGGGTGAGCA
AAAACAGGAAGGCAAAATGCCGCAAAAAAGGGAATAAGGGCGACACGGAAATGTTGAATACTCATACTCT
TCCTTTTTCAATATTATTGAAGCATTTATCAGGGTTATTGTCTCATGAGCGGATACATATTTGAATGTAT
TTAGAAAAATAAACAAATAGGGGTTCCGCGCACATTTCCCCGAAAAGTGCCAGATACCTGAAACAAAACC
CATCGTACGGCCAAGGAAGTCTCCAATAACTGTGATCCACCACAAGCGCCAGGGTTTTCCCAGTCACGAC
GTTGTAAAACGACGGCCAGTCATGCATAATCCGCACGCATCTGGAATAAGGAAGTGCCATTCCG
Features (pLannotate 1.2.2; 9 found; start..end, strand, type, name):
      8..28      +  misc_feature   MCS (fragment): pUC18/19 multiple cloning site
    329..1246    +  CDS            NGFR (fragment): TNR16_HUMAN - Also known as TNFRSF16. Experimental evidence at protein level: Swiss-Prot protein existence level 1. Low affinity receptor which can bind to NGF, BDNF, NTF3, and NTF4. Forms a heterodimeric receptor with SORCS2 that binds the precursor forms of NGF, BDNF and NTF3 with high affinity, and has much lower affinity for mature NGF and BDNF (PubMed:24908487). Plays an important role in differentiation and survival of specific neuronal populations during development (By similarity). Can mediate cell survival as well as cell death of neural cells. Plays a role in the inactivation of RHOA
   1241..1366    +  CDS            CD7 (fragment): CD7_HUMAN - Experimental evidence at protein level: Swiss-Prot protein existence level 1. Not yet known. From Homo sapiens (Human).
   1540..1561    +  misc_feature   MCS (fragment): pUC18/19 multiple cloning site
   1806..2394    -  rep_origin     ori: high-copy-number ColE1/pMB1/pBR322/pUC origin of replication
   2511..2535    -  protein_bind   attB1: mutant version of attB; recombination site for the Gateway® BP reaction BP Clonase™
   2635..3495    -  CDS            AmpR: β-lactamase; bla; confers resistance to ampicillin, carbenicillin, and related antibiotics
   3496..3600    -  promoter       AmpR promoter: bla
   3687..3730    -  CDS            lacZα (fragment): LacZα fragment of β-galactosidase; lacZ fragment
