[The description below was written by a language model from this plasmid's Addgene catalogue record and pLannotate feature annotations shown in this document.]
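Description:
pIG-747pUC19-tNGFR-P2A-CD7 is a small (about 3.8 kb) pUC19-based plasmid catalogued as a CRISPR vector. It serves as a homology-directed repair donor template rather than as an expression construct. It is propagated in E. coli at high copy from the ColE1/pUC origin and selected with ampicillin through the β-lactamase gene and its native bla promoter. Remnants of the pUC19 multiple cloning site flank the insert, and a short lacZα fragment remains from the backbone. The annotation software also flags a short attB1-like match in the backbone between the origin and AmpR. Nothing in the record indicates that it has a functional role.

The payload sits between the two cloning-site fragments and consists of a partial human NGFR coding sequence, the truncated low-affinity nerve growth factor receptor (tNGFR), followed directly by a fragment of the human CD7 coding sequence. The construct name indicates that a P2A self-cleaving peptide links the two, although the feature table does not annotate it separately. No mammalian promoter or polyadenylation signal is annotated, which fits a design in which the cassette is inserted in frame at the endogenous CD7 locus and expressed under that gene's own regulation. Unannotated sequence lies upstream of tNGFR and downstream of the CD7 fragment. These stretches, along with the CD7 fragment itself, presumably provide the homology arms, but the record does not define them. The stated purpose is knock-in of truncated NGFR at the target gene. In this kind of design, tNGFR acts as a signalling-deficient surface marker for detecting or enriching edited cells, while the P2A would allow CD7 to be produced as a separate protein. The associated publication concerns high-yield genome engineering of primary cells using repair templates.
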