Addgene plasmid #186086: pIG-747pUC19-tNGFR-P2A-CD7
Purpose: Knockin of truncated NGFR to target gene
Depositing lab: Alexander Marson. Depositing organization: J. David Gladstone Institutes. Publication: High-yield genome engineering in primary cells using a hybrid ssDNA repair template and small-molecule cocktails. Shy BR, Vykunta VS, Ha A, Talbot A, Roth TL, Nguyen DN, Pfeifer WG, Chen YY, Blaeschke F, Shifrut E, Vedova S, Mamedov MR, Chung JJ, Li H, Yu R, Wu D, Wolf J, Martin TG, Castro CE, Ye L, Esensten JH, Eyquem J, Marson A. Nat Biotechnol. 2022 Aug 25:10.1038/s41587-022-01418-8. doi: 10.1038/s41587-022-01418-8. PubMed 36008610.
Backbone
  Vector backbone: PUC19
  Vector type: CRISPR
Growth in bacteria
  Bacterial resistance: Ampicillin, 100 μg/mL
  Growth temperature: 37°C
  Growth strain: DH5alpha
  Copy number: High Copy
Gene/Insert
  Gene/Insert name: CD7
  Species: H. sapiens (human)
  Mutation: WT with tNGFR sequence
  Entrez Gene: CD7 (a.k.a. GP40, LEU-9, TP41, Tp40)
  Cloning method: Unknown
Terms and licenses: Academic/Nonprofit Terms; Industry Terms: Not Available to Industry
Depositor comments: Please visit https://www.biorxiv.org/content/10.1101/2021.09.02.458799v1 for bioRxiv preprint.
How to cite: pIG-747pUC19-tNGFR-P2A-CD7 was a gift from Alexander Marson (Addgene plasmid # 186086 ; http://n2t.net/addgene:186086 ; RRID:Addgene_186086)
